Addgene plasmid #59692: pGEM-T Dmel Or98a
Purpose: Probe for Drosophila melanogaster Or98a expression
Depositing lab: Richard Axel & Leslie Vosshall. Depositing organization: Columbia University. Publication: A spatial map of olfactory receptor expression in the Drosophila antenna. Vosshall LB, Amrein H, Morozov PS, Rzhetsky A, Axel R. Cell. 1999 Mar 5;96(5):725-36. 10.1016/S0092-8674(00)80582-6 PubMed 10089887.
Backbone
  Vector backbone: pGEM-T
  Backbone manufacturer: Promega
  Backbone size w/o insert (bp): 3000
  Vector type: Bacterial Expression
Growth in bacteria
  Bacterial resistance: Ampicillin, 100 μg/mL
  Growth temperature: 37°C
  Growth strain: DH5alpha
  Copy number: High Copy
Gene/Insert
  Gene/Insert name: Or98a
  Species: D. melanogaster (fly)
  Insert size (bp): 1200
  Entrez Gene: Or98a (a.k.a. Dmel_CG5540, 98B.1, 98a, CG5540, DOR110, Dmel\CG5540, Or98A)
  Cloning method: Unknown
  Sequencing primers: 5′ M13-F20; 3′ M13-Rev
Terms and licenses: Academic/Nonprofit Terms; Industry Terms: Not Available to Industry
Depositor comments: source: Genomic DNA
How to cite: pGEM-T Dmel Or98a was a gift from Richard Axel & Leslie Vosshall (Addgene plasmid # 59692 ; http://n2t.net/addgene:59692 ; RRID:Addgene_59692)
