[The description below was written by a language model from this plasmid's Addgene catalogue record.]
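Description:
pGEM-T Dmel Or98a is a small, high-copy bacterial cloning plasmid built on the commercial pGEM-T backbone (about 3 kb), a vector designed for direct TA cloning of PCR products. It is propagated in standard E. coli cloning strains under ampicillin selection. Although the record files it under bacterial expression, its stated role is as a template plasmid rather than a protein production vector. No feature table is provided, so individual backbone elements are not documented for this construct. In general, pGEM-T vectors place the cloning site within a lacZα region flanked by opposing T7 and SP6 phage RNA polymerase promoters, and also carry an f1 origin. The use of M13 forward and reverse sequencing primers fits that layout.

The insert is a fragment of roughly 1.2 kb from the Drosophila melanogaster odorant receptor gene Or98a (CG5540). The depositor notes that it was derived from genomic DNA rather than cDNA, so it may include intronic sequence. The cloning method, the insert's orientation relative to the flanking promoters and its exact boundaries within the gene are not stated. No tags, reporters or eukaryotic regulatory elements are recorded.

The stated purpose is to serve as a probe for Or98a expression. In practice, such a plasmid would typically be used as a template to make labelled antisense RNA from one of the flanking phage promoters, for in situ hybridization to olfactory tissue. This fits the associated work mapping the spatial distribution of olfactory receptor transcripts in the fly antenna. Because orientation is not recorded, users would need to determine it by sequencing in order to know which promoter yields the antisense strand.
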