>Addgene plasmid #59692 | pGEM-T Dmel Or98a | addgene partial sequence | sequence record 96931 | M13pUC-Fwd 5'-CCCAGTCACGACGTTGTAAAACG-3'
TGTAATACGACTCACTATAGGGCGAATTGGGCCCGACGTCGCATGCTCCCGGCCGCCATGGCCGCGGGAT
TATGTTGTTCAACTATCTGCGAAAGCCGAATCCGACAAACCTTTTGACTTCTCCGGACTCATTTAGATAC
TTTGAGTATGGAATGTTTTGCATGGGATGGCACACACCAGCAACGCATAAGATAATCTACTACATAGCAT
CCTGTTTGATTTTTGCTTGGTGTGCCGTATACTTGCCAATCGGAATCATCATTAGTTTCAAAACGGATAT
TAACACATTCACACCGAGTGAACTGTTGACAGTTATGCAATTATTTTTCAATTCAGTGGGAATGCCATTC
AAGGTTCTGTTCTTCAATTTGTATATTTCTGGATTTTACAAGGCCAAAAAGCTCCTGAGCGAAATGGACA
AACGTTGCACCACTTTGAAGGAGCGAGTGGAGGTGCACCAAGGTGTGGTCCGTTGCAACAAGGCCTACCT
CATTTACCAGTTCATTTATACCGCATACACTATTTCAACATTTCTATCGGCGGCTCTTAGTGGAAAATTG
CCATGGCGCATCTATAATCCTTTTGTGGATTTTCGAGAAAGTAGATCCAGTTTTTGGAAAGCTGCCCTCA
ACGAGACAGCACTTATGCTATTTGCTGTGACTCAAACCCTAATGAGTGATATATATCCACTGCTTTATGG
TTTGATCCTGAGAGTTCACCTCAAACTTTTGCGACTAAGAGTGGAGAGCCTGTGCACAGATTCTGGAAAA
AGCGATGCTGAAAACGAGCAAGATTTGATTAAGTGCATCAAGGATCACAAGCTCATTATTGAGTAGCTAA
AAACAACATTAATTTTAAAAACAATTTATCTTAGTTTCTTTATTTTCAGCTATGCTGCAGCAATACGACC
AGCGGTTACCCGCACAATTTTCGTTCAATTTCTCTTGATCGGAATTTGCCTTGGCCTTTCAATGATCAAT
CTACTCTTCTTTGCCGACATCTGGACAGGATTGGCCACAGTGGCTTACATCAATGGTCTAATGG
