>Addgene plasmid #59692 | pGEM-T Dmel Or98a | addgene partial sequence | sequence record 96933 | M13pUC-Rev 5'-AGCGGATAACAATTTCACACAGG-3'
TGACCATGAATTACGCCAAGCTATTTAGGTGACACTATAGAATACTCAAGCTATGCATCCAACGCGTTGG
GAGCTCTCCCATATGGTCGACCTGCAGGCGGCCGCACTAGTGATTGTTCTTTGTCAATCTGTCAGCTATG
TTTAGTTGATTGACAAAAGTAACCACCGAAAATGCCAGCTTAGCCACCTGAAAAACACATATATATATAT
ATCTATGTGCTTTTAATTTGTAAAACTTTGAGGAGCTCACCTTAATATTCGAGCCAGTGGAAATGGGAAA
AATAGAGCCGGCTGTAAAAGCAATTGATTTCTGGGCGTTCTTCAGAAAATATCTCAAAGATGACTTGTAA
CTGCGGCTTGAATTAATCCAGTTGGAATGAAATATGGCCGACACAAGAAGTTCACAATCCTTTTTGAGTA
GATCACAAACGAAGCAAAATGGAAATGTCTGCACCATTAGACCATTGATGTAAGCCACTGTGGCCAATCC
TGTCCAGATGTCGGCAAAGAAGAGTAGATTGATCATTGAAAGGCCAAGGCAAATTCCGATCAAGAGAAAT
TGAACGAAAATTGTGCGGGTAACCGCTGGTCGTATTGCTGCAGCATAGCTGAAAATAAAGAAACTAAGAT
AAATTGTTTTTAAAATTAATGTTGTTTTTAGCTACTCAATAATGAGCTTGTGATCCTTGATGCACTTAAT
CAAATCTTGCTCGTTTTCAGCATCGCTTTTTCCAGAATCTGTGCACAGGCTCTCCACTCTTAGTCGCAAA
AGTTTGAGGTGAACTCTCAGGATCAAACCATAAAGCAGTGGATATATATCACTCATTAGGGTTTGAGTCA
CAGCAAATAGCATAAGTGCTGTCTCGTTGAGGGCAGCTTTCCAAAAACTGGATCTACTTTCTCGAAAATC
CACAAAAGGATTATAGATGCGCCATGGCAATTTTCCACTAAGAGCCGCCGATAGAAATGTTGAAATAGTG
TATGCGGTATAAATGAACTGGTAAA
